Addgene plasmid #91929: pRSF_6His-ZmSUMO1a-GG
Purpose: Bacterial expression of maize SUMO1a
Depositing lab: Richard Vierstra. Depositing organization: Washington University in Saint Louis. Publication: Defining the SUMO System in Maize: SUMOylation Is Up-Regulated during Endosperm Development and Rapidly Induced by Stress. Augustine RC, York SL, Rytz TC, Vierstra RD. Plant Physiol. 2016 Jul;171(3):2191-210. doi: 10.1104/pp.16.00353. Epub 2016 May 15. PubMed 27208252.
Backbone
  Vector backbone: pRSFDuet-1
  Backbone size w/o insert (bp): 3829
  Total vector size (bp): 4112
  Vector type: Bacterial Expression
Growth in bacteria
  Bacterial resistance: Kanamycin, 50 μg/mL
  Growth temperature: 37°C
  Growth strain: DH5alpha
  Copy number: Unknown
Gene/Insert
  Gene/Insert name: 6His-ZmSUMO1a-GG
  Species: Zea mays
  Insert size (bp): 283
  Mutation: Truncation of ZmSUMO1a after the diGlycine motif
  Tag / fusion protein: 6His (N terminal on backbone)
  Cloning method: Restriction Enzyme; 5′ cloning site EcoRI (unknown if destroyed); 3′ cloning site SalI (unknown if destroyed)
  Sequencing primers: 5′ GGATCTCGACGCTCTCCCT; 3′ GATTATGCGGCCGTGTACAA
Terms and licenses: Academic/Nonprofit Terms; Industry Terms: Not Available to Industry
How to cite: pRSF_6His-ZmSUMO1a-GG was a gift from Richard Vierstra (Addgene plasmid # 91929 ; http://n2t.net/addgene:91929 ; RRID:Addgene_91929)
