[The description below was written by a language model from this plasmid's Addgene catalogue record and pLannotate feature annotations shown in this document.]
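Description:
pRSF_6His-ZmSUMO1a-GG is a bacterial expression plasmid built on the pRSFDuet-1 backbone for producing maize (Zea mays) SUMO1a in E. coli. It replicates from the RSF1030 origin, which is compatible with other common replicons and so allows co-maintenance with additional plasmids in the same cell, and it is selected with kanamycin through an aminoglycoside phosphotransferase gene. The plasmid also carries lacI under its own promoter to supply the lac repressor. The catalogue lists a total size of about 4.1 kb, and the sequenced record is slightly shorter at 4,093 nt. Small hits annotated as tetracycline-resistance, AmpR promoter and SET1 fragments appear to be backbone remnants or incidental matches rather than functional elements.

The insert sits in the first of the two Duet expression cassettes, cloned between EcoRI and SalI downstream of a T7 promoter, lac operator and T7 gene 10 ribosome binding site. Expression therefore depends on T7 RNA polymerase and is inducible with IPTG. The coding region was annotated automatically by homology to rice SUMO1, but the record identifies it as maize SUMO1a. It is fused to an N-terminal 6His tag supplied by the backbone for metal-affinity purification. The protein is truncated immediately after the di-glycine motif, so it is made directly in the mature form with an exposed C-terminal Gly-Gly, the form that normally arises after protease processing and is competent for conjugation. The second T7 promoter/lac operator cassette, with its S-tag sequence and the T7 terminator, appears to be unoccupied. According to the record, the plasmid is used for recombinant expression of maize SUMO1a, in connection with a study characterising the maize SUMO system.
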