Features (pLannotate 1.2.2; 18 found; start..end, strand, type, name):
      9..27      +  promoter       T7 promoter: promoter for bacteriophage T7 RNA polymerase
     28..52      +  protein_bind   lac operator: The lac repressor binds to the lac operator to inhibit transcription in E. coli. This inhibition can be relieved by adding lactose or isopropyl-β-D-thiogalactopyranoside (IPTG). lac repressor encoded by lacI
     67..89      +  RBS            RBS: efficient ribosome binding site from bacteriophage T7 gene 10 (Olins and Rangwala, 1989)
    144..422     +  CDS            SUMO1 (fragment): SUMO1_ORYSJ - Also known as SMT3, SUM1. Experimental evidence at protein level: Swiss-Prot protein existence level 1. Ubiquitin-like protein which can be covalently attached to target lysines as a monomer. Does not seem to be involved in protein degradation and may function as an antagonist of ubiquitin in the degradation process (By similarity). From Oryza sativa subsp. japonica (Rice).
    503..521     +  promoter       T7 promoter: promoter for bacteriophage T7 RNA polymerase
    522..546     +  protein_bind   lac operator: The lac repressor binds to the lac operator to inhibit transcription in E. coli. This inhibition can be relieved by adding lactose or isopropyl-β-D-thiogalactopyranoside (IPTG). lac repressor encoded by lacI
    655..696     +  CDS            S-Tag (fragment): affinity and epitope tag derived from pancreatic ribonuclease A
    726..743     +  CDS            SET1 (fragment): solubility-enhancement tag derived from T7 phage gene 10B
    751..798     +  terminator     T7 terminator: transcription terminator for bacteriophage T7 RNA polymerase
    962..1019    +  promoter       AmpR promoter (fragment): bla
   1028..1843    -  CDS            KanR: aminoglycoside phosphotransferase; aph(3')-Ia; confers resistance to kanamycin in bacteria or G418 (Geneticin®) in eukaryotes
   1844..1935    -  promoter       AmpR promoter: bla
   1951..2700    -  rep_origin     RSF ori: Plasmids containing the RSF 1030 origin of replication can be propagated in E. coli cells that contain additional plasmids with compatible origins.
   2783..2847    -  CDS            TcR (fragment): tetracycline efflux protein; tet; confers resistance to tetracycline
   2862..2883    -  protein_bind   CAP binding site: CAP binding activates transcription in the presence of cAMP. E. coli catabolite activator protein
   2896..3978    -  CDS            lacI: lac repressor; lacI; The lac repressor binds to the lac operator to inhibit transcription in E. coli. This inhibition can be relieved by adding lactose or isopropyl-β-D-thiogalactopyranoside (IPTG).
   3979..4056    -  promoter       lacI promoter: lacI
   4064..6       -  CDS            TcR (fragment) (across the origin): tetracycline efflux protein; tet; confers resistance to tetracycline
>Addgene plasmid #91929 | pRSF_6His-ZmSUMO1a-GG | addgene full sequence | sequence record 181738 | Addgene NGS Result
TAGGAAATTAATACGACTCACTATAGGGGAATTGTGAGCGGATAACAATTCCCCTGTAGAAATAATTTTG
TTTAACTTTAATAAGGAGATATACCATGGGCAGCAGCCATCACCATCATCACCACAGCCAGGATCCGAAT
TCGATGTCTGGAGCCGGCGAGGAGGATAAGAAGCCCGCGGAGGGCGGCGCCCACATCAACCTTAAGGTCA
AGGGACAGGATGGCAATGAGGTGTTCTTTCGCATAAAGAGGTCCACCCAGCTGAAGAAGCTGATGAACGC
CTATTGCGACCGCCAGTCTGTGGACATGAATGCCATTGCATTCCTGTTTGATGGCCGCAGGCTTCGCGGC
GAGCAGACCCCTGATGAGCTGGAGATGGAGGACGGCGACGAGATCGACGCCATGCTTCACCAGACCGGAG
GCTAGGTCGACAAGCTTGCGGCCGCATAATGCTTAAGTCGAACAGAAAGTAATCGTATTGTACACGGCCG
CATAATCGAAATTAATACGACTCACTATAGGGGAATTGTGAGCGGATAACAATTCCCCATCTTAGTATAT
TAGTTAAGTATAAGAAGGAGATATACATATGGCAGATCTCAATTGGATATCGGCCGGCCACGCGATCGCT
GACGTCGGTACCCTCGAGTCTGGTAAAGAAACCGCTGCTGCGAAATTTGAACGCCAGCACATGGACTCGT
CTACTAGCGCAGCTTAATTAACCTAGGCTGCTGCCACCGCTGAGCAATAACTAGCATAACCCCTTGGGGC
CTCTAAACGGGTCTTGAGGGGTTTTTTGCTGAAACCTCAGGCATTTGAGAAGCACACGGTCACACTGCTT
CCGGTAGTCAATAAACCGGTAAACCAGCAATAGACATAAGCGGCTATTTAACGACCCTGCCCTGAACCGA
CGACAAGCTGACGACCGGGTCTCCGCAAGTGGCACTTTTCGGGGAAATGTGCGCGGAACCCCTATTTGTT
TATTTTTCTAAATACATTCAAATATGTATCCGCTCATGAATTAATTCTTAGAAAAACTCATCGAGCATCA
AATGAAACTGCAATTTATTCATATCAGGATTATCAATACCATATTTTTGAAAAAGCCGTTTCTGTAATGA
AGGAGAAAACTCACCGAGGCAGTTCCATAGGATGGCAAGATCCTGGTATCGGTCTGCGATTCCGACTCGT
CCAACATCAATACAACCTATTAATTTCCCCTCGTCAAAAATAAGGTTATCAAGTGAGAAATCACCATGAG
TGACGACTGAATCCGGTGAGAATGGCAAAAGTTTATGCATTTCTTTCCAGACTTGTTCAACAGGCCAGCC
ATTACGCTCGTCATCAAAATCACTCGCATCAACCAAACCGTTATTCATTCGTGATTGCGCCTGAGCGAGA
CGAAATACGCGGTCGCTGTTAAAAGGACAATTACAAACAGGAATCGAATGCAACCGGCGCAGGAACACTG
CCAGCGCATCAACAATATTTTCACCTGAATCAGGATATTCTTCTAATACCTGGAATGCTGTTTTCCCGGG
GATCGCAGTGGTGAGTAACCATGCATCATCAGGAGTACGGATAAAATGCTTGATGGTCGGAAGAGGCATA
AATTCCGTCAGCCAGTTTAGTCTGACCATCTCATCTGTAACATCATTGGCAACGCTACCTTTGCCATGTT
TCAGAAACAACTCTGGCGCATCGGGCTTCCCATACAATCGATAGATTGTCGCACCTGATTGCCCGACATT
ATCGCGAGCCCATTTATACCCATATAAATCAGCATCCATGTTGGAATTTAATCGCGGCCTAGAGCAAGAC
GTTTCCCGTTGAATATGGCTCATACTCTTCCTTTTTCAATATTATTGAAGCATTTATCAGGGTTATTGTC
TCATGAGCGGATACATATTTGAATGTATTTAGAAAAATAAACAAATAGGCATGCAGCGCTCTTCCGCTTC
CTCGCTCACTGACTCGCTACGCTCGGTCGTTCGACTGCGGCGAGCGGTGTCAGCTCACTCAAAAGCGGTA
ATACGGTTATCCACAGAATCAGGGGATAAAGCCGGAAAGAACATGTGAGCAAAAAGCAAAGCACCGGAAG
AAGCCAACGCCGCAGGCGTTTTTCCATAGGCTCCGCCCCCCTGACGAGCATCACAAAAATCGACGCTCAA
GCCAGAGGTGGCGAAACCCGACAGGACTATAAAGATACCAGGCGTTTCCCCCTGGAAGCTCCCTCGTGCG
CTCTCCTGTTCCGACCCTGCCGCTTACCGGATACCTGTCCGCCTTTCTCCCTTCGGGAAGCGTGGCGCTT
TCTCATAGCTCACGCTGTTGGTATCTCAGTTCGGTGTAGGTCGTTCGCTCCAAGCTGGGCTGTGTGCACG
AACCCCCCGTTCAGCCCGACCGCTGCGCCTTATCCGGTAACTATCGTCTTGAGTCCAACCCGGTAAGACA
CGACTTATCGCCACTGGCAGCAGCCATTGGTAACTGATTTAGAGGACTTTGTCTTGAAGTTATGCACCTG
TTAAGGCTAAACTGAAAGAACAGATTTTGGTGAGTGCGGTCCTCCAACCCACTTACCTTGGTTCAAAGAG
TTGGTAGCTCAGCGAACCTTGAGAAAACCACCGTTGGTAGCGGTGGTTTTTCTTTATTTATGAGATGATG
AATCAATCGGTCTATCAAGTCAACGAACAGCTATTCCGTTACTCTAGATTTCAGTGCAATTTATCTCTTC
AAATGTAGCACCTGAAGTCAGCCCCATACGATATAAGTTGTAATTCTCATGTTAGTCATGCCCCGCGCCC
ACCGGAAGGAGCTGACTGGGTTGAAGGCTCTCAAGGGCATCGGTCGAGATCCCGGTGCCTAATGAGTGAG
CTAACTTACATTAATTGCGTTGCGCTCACTGCCCGCTTTCCAGTCGGGAAACCTGTCGTGCCAGCTGCAT
TAATGAATCGGCCAACGCGCGGGGAGAGGCGGTTTGCGTATTGGGCGCCAGGGTGGTTTTTCTTTTCACC
AGTGAGACGGGCAACAGCTGATTGCCCTTCACCGCCTGGCCCTGAGAGAGTTGCAGCAAGCGGTCCACGC
TGGTTTGCCCCAGCAGGCGAAAATCCTGTTTGATGGTGGTTAACGGCGGGATATAACATGAGCTGTCTTC
GGTATCGTCGTATCCCACTACCGAGATGTCCGCACCAACGCGCAGCCCGGACTCGGTAATGGCGCGCATT
GCGCCCAGCGCCATCTGATCGTTGGCAACCAGCATCGCAGTGGGAACGATGCCCTCATTCAGCATTTGCA
TGGTTTGTTGAAAACCGGACATGGCACTCCAGTCGCCTTCCCGTTCCGCTATCGGCTGAATTTGATTGCG
AGTGAGATATTTATGCCAGCCAGCCAGACGCAGACGCGCCGAGACAGAACTTAATGGGCCCGCTAACAGC
GCGATTTGCTGGTGACCCAATGCGACCAGATGCTCCACGCCCAGTCGCGTACCGTCTTCATGGGAGAAAA
TAATACTGTTGATGGGTGTCTGGTCAGAGACATCAAGAAATAACGCCGGAACATTAGTGCAGGCAGCTTC
CACAGCAATGGCATCCTGGTCATCCAGCGGATAGTTAATGATCAGCCCACTGACGCGTTGCGCGAGAAGA
TTGTGCACCGCCGCTTTACAGGCTTCGACGCCGCTTCGTTCTACCATCGACACCACCACGCTGGCACCCA
GTTGATCGGCGCGAGATTTAATCGCCGCGACAATTTGCGACGGCGCGTGCAGGGCCAGACTGGAGGTGGC
AACGCCAATCAGCAACGACTGTTTGCCCGCCAGTTGTTGTGCCACGCGGTTGGGAATGTAATTCAGCTCC
GCCATCGCCGCTTCCACTTTTTCCCGCGTTTTCGCAGAAACGTGGCTGGCCTGGTTCACCACGCGGGAAA
CGGTCTGATAAGAGACACCGGCATACTCTGCGACATCGTATAACGTTACTGGTTTCACATTCACCACCCT
GAATTGACTCTCTTCCGGGCGATATCATGCCATACCGCGAAAGGTTTTGCGCCATTCGATGGTGTCCGGG
ATCTCGACGCTCTCCCTTATGCGACTCCTGCAT
